>Addgene plasmid #226184 | pBS L30 EGFP-Rab7A | addgene full sequence | sequence record 451398 | Addgene NGS Result
CGTCGTGACTGGGAAAACCCTGGCGTTACCCAACTTAATCGCCTTGCAGCACATCCCCCTTTCGCCAGCT
GGCGTAATAGCGAAGAGGCCCGCACCGATCGCCCTTCCCAACAGTTGCGCAGCCTGAATGGCGAATGGAA
ATTGTAAGCGTTAATATTTTGTTAAAATTCGCGTTAAATTTTTGTTAAATCAGCTCATTTTTTAACCAAT
AGGCCGAAATCGGCAAAATCCCTTATAAATCAAAAGAATAGACCGAGATAGGGT
[37 nt withheld, positions 265-301]
AAAGAACGTGGACTCCAACGTCAAAGG
[49 nt withheld, positions 329-377]
T
[91 nt withheld, positions 379-469]
G
[124 nt withheld, positions 471-594]
CCTGATGCGGTATTTTCTCCTTACGCATCTGTGCGGTATTTCACACCGCATATGGTGCACTCTCAGTACA
ATCTGCTCTGATGCCGCATAGTTAAGCCAGCCCCGACACCCGCCAACACCCGCTGACGCGCCCTGACGGG
CTTGTCTGCTCCCGGCATCCGCTTACAGACAAGCTGTGACCGTCTCCGGGAGCTGCATGTGTCAGAGGTT
TTCACCGTCATCACCGAAACGCGCGAGACGAAAGGGCCTCGTGATACGCCTATTTTTATAGGTTAATGTC
ATGATAATAATGGTTTCTTAGACGTCAGGTGGCACTTTTCGGGGAAATGTGCGCGGAACCCCTATTTGTT
TATTTTTCTAAATACATTCAAATATGTATCCGCTCATGAGACAATAACCCTGATAAATGCTTCAATAATA
TTGAAAAAGGAAGAGTATGAGTATTCAACATTTCCGTGTCGCCCTTATTCCCTTTTTTGCGGCATTTTGC
CTTCCTGTTTTTGCTCACCCAGAAACGCTGGTGAAAGTAAAAGATGCTGAAGATCAGTTGGGTGCACGAG
TGGGTTACATCGAACTGGATCTCAACAGCGGTAAGATCCTTGAGAGTTTTCGCCCCGAAGAACGTTTTCC
AATGATGAGCACTTTTAAAGTTCTGCTATGTGGCGCGGTATTATCCCGTATTGACGCCGGGCAAGAGCAA
CTCGGTCGCCGCATACACTATTCTCAGAATGACTTGGTTGAGTACTCACCAGTCACAGAAAAGCATCTTA
CGGATGGCATGACAGTAAGAGAATTATGCAGTGCTGCCATAACCATGAGTGATAACACTGCGGCCAACTT
ACTTCTGACAACGATCGGAGGACCGAAGGAGCTAACCGCTTTTTTGCACAACATGGGGGATCATGTAACT
CGCCTTGATCGTTGGGAACCGGAGCTGAATGAAGCCATACCAAACGACGAGCGTGACACCACGATGCCTG
TAGCAATGGCAACAACGTTGCGCAAACTATTAACTGGCGAACTACTTACTCTAGCTTCCCGGCAACAATT
AATAGACTGGATGGAGGCGGATAAAGTTGCAGGACCACTTCTGCGCTCGGCCCTTCCGGCTGGCTGGTTT
ATTGCTGATAAATCTGGAGCCGGTGAGCGTGGGTCTCGCGGTATCATTGCAGCACTGGGGCCAGATGGTA
AGCCCTCCCGTATCGTAGTTATCTACACGACGGGGAGTCAGGCAACTATGGATGAACGAAATAGACAGAT
CGCTGAGATAGGTGCCTCACTGATTAAGCATTGGTAACTGTCAGACCAAGTTTACTCATATATACTTTAG
ATTGATTTAAAACTTCATTTTTAATTTAAAAGGATCTAGGTGAAGATCCTTTTTGATAATCTCATGACCA
AAATCCCTTAACGTGAGTTTTCGTTCCACTGAGCGTCAGACCCCGTAGAAAAGATCAAAGGATCTTCTTG
AGATCCTTTTTTTCTGCGCGTAATCTGCTGCTTGCAAACAAAAAAACCACCGCTACCAGCGGTGGTTTGT
TTGCCGGATCAAGAGCTACCAACTCTTTTTCCGAAGGTAACTGGCTTCAGCAGAGCGCAGATACCAAATA
CTGTTCTTCTAGTGTAGCCGTAGTTAGGCCACCACTTCAAGAACTCTGTAGCACCGCCTACATACCTCGC
TCTGCTAATCCTGTTACCAGTGGCTGCTGCCAGTGGCGATAAGTCGTGTCTTACCGGGTTGGACTCAAGA
CGATAGTTACCGGATAAGGCGCAGCGGTCGGGCTGAACGGGGGGTTCGTGCACACAGCCCAGCTTGGAGC
GAACGACCTACACCGAACTGAGATACCTACAGCGTGAGCTATGAGAAAGCGCCACGCTTCCCGAAGGGAG
AAAGGCGGACAGGTATCCGGTAAGCGGCAGGGTCGGAACAGGAGAGCGCACGAGGGAGCTTCCAGGGGGA
AACGCCTGGTATCTTTATAGTCCTGTCGGGTTTCGCCACCTCTGACTTGAGCGTCGATTTTTGTGATGCT
CGTCAGGGGGGCGGAGCCTATGGAAAAACGCCAGCAACGCGGCCTTTTTACGGTTCCTGGCCTTTTGCTG
GCCTTTTGCTCACATGTTCTTTCCTGCGTTATCCCCTGATTCTGTGGATAACCGTATTACCGCCTTTGAG
TGAGCTGATACCGCTCGCCGCAGCCGAACGACCGAGCGCAGCGAGTCAGTGAGCGAGGAAGCGGAAGAGC
GCCCAATACGCAAACCGCCTCTCCCCGCGCGTTGGCCGATTCATTAATGCAGCTGGCACGACAGGTTTCC
CGACTGGAAAGCGGGCAGTGAGCGCAACGCAATTAATGTGAGTTAGCTCACTCATTAGGCACCCCAGGCT
TTACACTTTATGCTTCCGGCTCGTATGTTGTGTGGAATTGTGAGCGGATAACAATTTCACACAGGAAACA
GCTATGACCATGATTACGCCAAGCTCGAAATTAACCCTCACTAAAGGGAACAAAAGCTTGCATGGGGGAC
CCCGTCCCTAACCCACGGGGCCCGTGGCTATGGCAGGGCTTGCCGCCCCGACGTTGGCTGCGAGCCCTGG
GCCTTCACCCGAACTTGGGGGGTGGGGTGGGGAAAAGGAAGAAACGCGGGCGTATTGGCCCCAATGGGGT
CTCGGTGGGGTATCGACAGAGTGCCAGCCCTGGGACCGAACCCCGCGTTTATGAACAAACGACCCAACAC
CCGTGCGTTTTATTCTGTCTTTTTATTGCCGTCATAGCGCGGGTTCCTTCCGGTATTGTCTCCTTCCGTG
TTTCAGTTAGCCTCCCCCATCTCCCCCTGCAGGTCAACAACAACAATTGCATTCATTTTATGTTTCAGGT
TCAGGGGGAGGTGTGGGAGGTTTTTTAAAGCAAGTAAAACCTCTACAAATGTGGTATGGCTGATTATGAT
CAGTTATCTAGATCCGGTGGATCCCGGGCCCGCGGTACCGTCGACTGCAGAATTCGAAGCTTGAGCTCGA
GATCTGAGTATCGAACCACTTTGTACAAGAAAGCTGGGTTCTAGCAACTGCAGCTTTCTGCCGAGGCCTT
GGCCCGGTCATTCTTGTCCAGTTTGATAGGTTCAGGAAATTCGTTGTACAGCTCCACCTCCGTTTCCTGC
TTAAGTGCATTCCGTGCAATCGTCTGGAACGCCTGCTCCACGTTGATGGCCTCCTTGGCACTGGTCTCAA
AGTAGGGAATGTTGTTTTTGCTGTAGCACCAGGCCTGTGCCCGCTTTGTGGCCACTTGTCTGTTTTCGAG
GTCAATCTTGTTTCCCAACACAACAAATGGGAAGTTTTCAGGATCTCGGGGACTGGCCTGGATGAGAAAC
TCATCTCTCCAGCTATCTAGGGTTTTGAATGTGTTGGGGGCAGTCACATCAAATACCAGAACGCAGCAGT
CTGCACCTCTGTAGAAGGCCACACCGAGAGACTGGAACCGTTCCTGTCCTGCTGTGTCCCATATCTGCAT
TGTGACTAGCCTGTCATCCACCATCACCTCCTTGGTCAGAAAGTCAGCTCCTATTGTGGCTTTGTACTGA
TTGCTGAATTTCTTATTCACATACTGGTTCATGAGTGATGTCTTCCCGACTCCAGAATCTCCCAGGATGA
TAACCTTCAGCAACACTTTCTTCCTAGAGGTCATGGTGCCTGCTTTTTTGTACAAACTTGTTTGATACTT
GTACAGCTCGTCCATGCCGAGAGTGATCCCGGCGGCGGTCACGAACTCCAGCAGGACCATGTGATCGCGC
TTCTCGTTGGGGTCTTTGCTCAGGGCGGACTGGGTGCTCAGGTAGTGGTTGTCGGGCAGCAGCACGGGGC
CGTCGCCGATGGGGGTGTTCTGCTGGTAGTGGTCGGCGAGCTGCACGCTGCCGTCCTCGATGTTGTGGCG
GATCTTGAAGTTCACCTTGATGCCGTTCTTCTGCTTGTCGGCCATGATATAGACGTTGTGGCTGTTGTAG
TTGTACTCCAGCTTGTGCCCCAGGATGTTGCCGTCCTCCTTGAAGTCGATGCCCTTCAGCTCGATGCGGT
TCACCAGGGTGTCGCCCTCGAACTTCACCTCGGCGCGGGTCTTGTAGTTGCCGTCGTCCTTGAAGAAGAT
GGTGCGCTCCTGGACGTAGCCTTCGGGCATGGCGGACTTGAAGAAGTCGTGCTGCTTCATGTGGTCGGGG
TAGCGGCTGAAGCACTGCACGCCGTAGGTCAGGGTGGTCACGAGGGTGGGCCAGGGCACGGGCAGCTTGC
CGGTGGTGCAGATGAACTTCAGGGTCAGCTTGCCGTAGGTGGCATCGCCCTCGCCCTCGCCGGACACGCT
GAACTTGTGGCCGTTTACGTCGCCGTCCAGCTCGACCAGGATGGGCACCACCCCGGTGAACAGCTCCTCG
CCCTTGCTCACCATGGTGGCGACCGGTAGCGACTCTAGAGGATCCTCTAGTAGGTGCGGGACAACCCCCA
ACCTAGCATACACAGAGGACAGAAGAGAGGATTATAATCCAGAGCGTCAAACACCAGCTAGCGGAGCTCC
CCGAGCCGCCTAATCGTTTACCCCGCAGAGCTCACTCACCAACACCAGCCGCCAAGATGGCCGGGGAGCG
AGAAAGGAAGGAGCTCCCACAATGCAAAGCTCTTCTAGGCCGACAGAGGATTGTGGGACCGGAAGCGGAA
GAGAAGCCGGTCCGGGTCACAAGCAGAACAGCGCTTGCGAGAGTAGTCTGCGGTAGTTGGTTGCTATGGG
GACCGGGTTACAACGCAGGCTGGGCTGCTGCGGCGTCTGGGCTCCGGCCTTCGGTTCTGGGCGTTTGTTC
TGCGATCCCCGGGTACCGAGCTCGAATTCGCCCTATAGTGAGTCGTATTACAATTCACTGGCCGTCGTTT
TACAA
Features (pLannotate 1.2.2; 22 found; start..end, strand, type, name):
    166..594     -  rep_origin     f1 ori (sequence partly withheld): f1 bacteriophage origin of replication; arrow indicates direction of (+) strand synthesis
    595..694     -  misc_feature   bom (fragment): basis of mobility region from pBR322
    796..831     -  CDS            rop (fragment): Rop protein, which maintains plasmids at low copy number; rop
    926..1030    +  promoter       AmpR promoter: bla
   1031..1891    +  CDS            AmpR: β-lactamase; bla; confers resistance to ampicillin, carbenicillin, and related antibiotics
   2062..2650    +  rep_origin     ori: high-copy-number ColE1/pMB1/pBR322/pUC origin of replication
   2833..2925    +  CDS            lacI (fragment): lac repressor; lacI; The lac repressor binds to the lac operator to inhibit transcription in E. coli. This inhibition can be relieved by adding lactose or isopropyl-β-D-thiogalactopyranoside (IPTG).
   2938..2959    +  protein_bind   CAP binding site: CAP binding activates transcription in the presence of cAMP. E. coli catabolite activator protein
   2974..3004    +  promoter       lac promoter: promoter for the E. coli lac operon
   3012..3028    +  protein_bind   lac operator: The lac repressor binds to the lac operator to inhibit transcription in E. coli. This inhibition can be relieved by adding lactose or isopropyl-β-D-thiogalactopyranoside (IPTG). lac repressor encoded by lacI
   3073..3091    +  promoter       T3 promoter: promoter for bacteriophage T3 RNA polymerase
   3200..3216    +  polyA_signal   bGH poly(A) signal (fragment): bovine growth hormone polyadenylation signal
   3307..3355    -  polyA_signal   HSV TK poly(A) signal: herpes simplex virus thymidine kinase polyadenylation signal (Cole and Stacy, 1985)
   3452..3536    -  CDS            large T antigen (fragment): large T antigen from SV40 (simian virus 40)
   3553..3609    -  misc_feature   MCS: multiple cloning site
   3619..3643    +  protein_bind   attB2: mutant version of attB; recombination site for the Gateway® BP reaction BP Clonase™
   3648..4268    -  CDS            RAB7A: RAB7A_HUMAN - Also known as RAB7. Experimental evidence at protein level: Swiss-Prot protein existence level 1. Small GTPase which cycles between active GTP-bound and inactive GDP-bound states. In its active state, binds to a variety of effector proteins playing a key role in the regulation of endo- lysosomal trafficking. Governs early-to-late endosomal maturation, microtubule minus-end as well as plus-end directed endosomal migration and positioning, and endosome-lysosome transport through different protein-protein interaction cascades. Plays a central role, not only in endosomal traffic, but
   4274..4294    -  protein_bind   attB1: mutant version of attB; core recombination site for the Gateway® BP reaction BP Clonase™
   4302..5018    -  CDS            EGFP: EGFP is a basic (constitutively fluorescent) green fluorescent protein published in 1996, derived from Aequorea victoria. It is reported to be a rapidly-maturing weak dimer with moderate acid sensitivity.
   5428..5453    -  misc_feature   MCS (fragment): pUC18/19 multiple cloning site
   5456..5474    -  promoter       T7 promoter: promoter for bacteriophage T7 RNA polymerase
   5477..135     +  CDS            lacZα (fragment) (across the origin): LacZα fragment of β-galactosidase; lacZ fragment
