[The description below was written by a language model from this plasmid's Addgene catalogue record and pLannotate feature annotations shown in this document.]
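Description:
pBS L30 EGFP-Rab7A is a mammalian expression plasmid of about 5.5 kb built on a pBluescript-type (pBS) cloning backbone. It is propagated in E. coli through a high-copy ColE1/pUC-type origin and selected with ampicillin via the β-lactamase gene. The backbone also retains an f1 phage origin, the lac promoter/operator region with lacZα remnants, and flanking T3 and T7 promoters. Short annotated fragments of bom, rop, lacI, a bGH polyadenylation signal and SV40 large T antigen appear to be cloning remnants rather than functional parts. No mammalian selection marker is annotated, so the plasmid appears suited to transient transfection.

According to the record, the backbone was adapted for mammalian expression by adding the promoter of the mouse ribosomal protein L30 gene, described as a weak promoter, and an HSV thymidine kinase polyadenylation signal. The L30 promoter is not called in the feature table, but an unannotated stretch of roughly 400 bp lies immediately upstream of the EGFP coding sequence, where it would be expected. The cassette sits on the reverse strand and reads EGFP, a Gateway attB1 site, human RAB7A, attB2, a multiple cloning site and then the TK poly(A) signal. The attB sites indicate that RAB7A was introduced by Gateway recombination, with attB1 lying between the N-terminal EGFP tag and the GTPase.

Rab7A is a small GTPase that regulates late endosome maturation, positioning and endosome-lysosome trafficking. Driving the fluorescent fusion from a weak promoter gives low expression, which is generally done to limit overexpression artefacts in live-cell imaging of Rab7-positive compartments. The associated study concerns tracking exosome dynamics through Rab7 partners.
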