Addgene plasmid #226184: pBS L30 EGFP-Rab7A
Purpose: Rab7A fused to the enhanced green fluorescent protein N-ter under control of a weak L30 promoter.
Depositing lab: Raphael Gaudin. Depositing organization: CNRS, Delegation Occitanie Est. Publication: Monitoring the dynamics of exosomes through the tracking of Rab7 partners. Bare Y, Delalande F, Hirschler A, Cazevieille C, Lucansky V, Carapito C, Gaudin R, Deffieu MS. bioRxiv 2025.10.07.680694 10.1101/2025.10.07.680694.
Backbone
  Vector backbone: pBS
  Modifications to backbone: Modified for mammalian expression using the promoter of the mouse ribosomal protein L30 gene ("weak promoter") and a HSV TK polyA tail
  Vector type: Mammalian Expression
Growth in bacteria
  Bacterial resistance: Ampicillin, 100 μg/mL
  Growth temperature: 37°C
  Growth strain: DH5alpha
  Copy number: Unknown
Gene/Insert
  Gene/Insert name: Rab7A (alt name: Rab7A)
  Species: H. sapiens (human)
  Entrez Gene: RAB7A (a.k.a. CMT2B, PRO2706, RAB7)
  Tag / fusion protein: EGFP (N terminal on insert)
Terms and licenses: Academic/Nonprofit Terms; Industry Terms: Not Available to Industry
Depositor comments: Please visit https://doi.org/10.1101/2025.10.07.680694 for bioRxiv preprint.
How to cite: pBS L30 EGFP-Rab7A was a gift from Raphael Gaudin (Addgene plasmid # 226184 ; http://n2t.net/addgene:226184 ; RRID:Addgene_226184)
